Addgene plasmid #79443: pDGE4
Purpose: recipient plasmid [multiplexing]; pPcUbi:Cas9, BASTA
Depositing lab: Johannes Stuttmann. Depositing organization: Martin-Luther-Universitaet Halle-Wittenberg, Faculty of Medicine. Publication: Generation of chromosomal deletions in dicotyledonous plants employing a user-friendly genome editing toolkit. Ordon J, Gantner J, Kemna J, Schwalgun L, Reschke M, Streubel J, Boch J, Stuttmann J. Plant J. 2016 Aug 31. doi: 10.1111/tpj.13319. PubMed 27579989.
Backbone
  Vector backbone: pVM_BGW-BpiI
  Vector type: Plant Expression, CRISPR
Growth in bacteria
  Bacterial resistance: Chloramphenicol and Spectinomycin, 25 & 50 μg/mL
  Growth temperature: 37°C
  Growth strain: ccdB Survival
  Copy number: High Copy
Gene/Insert
  Gene/Insert name: ccdB
  Insert size (bp): 1498
  Mutation: BsaI site eliminated
  Entrez Gene: ccdB(letD) (a.k.a. D616_p97105, Fpla045)
Terms and licenses: Academic/Nonprofit Terms; Industry Terms: Not Available to Industry
How to cite: pDGE4 was a gift from Johannes Stuttmann (Addgene plasmid # 79443 ; http://n2t.net/addgene:79443 ; RRID:Addgene_79443)
