[The description below was written by a language model from this plasmid's Addgene catalogue record and pLannotate feature annotations shown in this document.]
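Description:
pDGE4 is a binary T-DNA vector for plant genome editing, built on the pVM_BGW-BpiI backbone and intended as a recipient plasmid into which multiplexed guide RNA units are assembled. It replicates in E. coli through a high-copy ColE1/pMB1-type origin (with a pBR322 bom region) and carries the pVS1 oriV together with the pVS1 RepA and StaA functions, which support replication and stable maintenance in Agrobacterium. Backbone selection is by spectinomycin (aadA). A second marker, chloramphenicol resistance, lies within the exchangeable cassette.

Between the nopaline-type left and right border repeats sit three modules. Next to the left border is a plant selection cassette in which the NOS promoter drives bar (phosphinothricin acetyltransferase), followed by the NOS terminator. This cassette confers BASTA/glufosinate tolerance on transformed plants. Next is a Streptococcus pyogenes Cas9 coding sequence terminated by the OCS terminator. The catalogue entry states that it is driven by a PcUbi (ubiquitin) promoter, which the automated annotation does not label, although an unannotated stretch upstream of Cas9 could accommodate it.

Towards the right border is the listed insert, a ccdB counter-selection cassette comprising the cat promoter and CmR, a ccdA fragment and the ccdB toxin gene, from which a BsaI site has been removed. Because CcdB poisons gyrase in ordinary E. coli strains, the empty vector is propagated in a ccdB-tolerant strain. Replacing the cassette with guide RNA expression units then allows clones carrying the desired assembly to be recovered in standard strains. The removed BsaI site suggests Golden Gate-style cloning, but the record does not spell this out. The associated toolkit was used to generate chromosomal deletions in dicotyledonous plants.
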