Features (pLannotate 1.2.2; 22 found; start..end, strand, type, name):
    266..290     +  misc_feature   LB T-DNA repeat: left border repeat from nopaline C58 T-DNA
    333..585     -  terminator     NOS terminator: nopaline synthase terminator and poly(A) signal
    608..1156    -  CDS            bar: PAT_STRHY - Experimental evidence at protein level: Swiss-Prot protein existence level 1. Inactivates phosphinothricin (PPT) by transfer of an acetyl group from acetyl CoA. Can also acetylate demethylphosphinothricin but not PTT or glutamate. This enzyme is an effector of phosphinothricin tripeptide (PTT or bialaphos) resistance. From Streptomyces hygroscopicus. Introduced by genetic manipulation and expressed in glufosinate-tolerant maize by Dekalb Genetics.
   1199..1378    -  promoter       NOS promoter: nopaline synthase promoter
   1472..2179    -  terminator     OCS terminator: octopine synthase terminator
   2223..6326    -  CDS            cas9: CAS9_STRP1 - Also known as csn1 From Streptococcus pyogenes serotype M1.
   7331..7433    +  promoter       cat promoter: promoter of the E. coli cat gene encoding chloramphenicol acetyltransferase
   7434..8093    +  CDS            CmR: chloramphenicol acetyltransferase; cat; confers resistance to chloramphenicol
   8272..8430    +  CDS            ccdA (fragment): CCDA_ECO57 - Also known as H, letA. Experimental evidence at protein level: Swiss-Prot protein existence level 1. Antitoxin component of a type II toxin-antitoxin (TA) system which inhibits the post-segregational killing (PSK) of plasmid-free cells, also referred to as a plasmid addiction system. Binds to and blocks the activity of CcdB; will also remove bound CcdB protein from the CcdB-GyrA complex by forming a CcdA-CcdB complex, a process termed rejuvenation. Functions as a transcriptional corepressor for the ccdAB operon, repression also requires CcdB (By similarity). From Escherichia coli
   8435..8737    +  CDS            ccdB: CCDB_ECOLI - Also known as G, letB, letD. Experimental evidence at protein level: Swiss-Prot protein existence level 1. Toxic component of a type II toxin-antitoxin (TA) system, functioning in plasmid maintainence. Responsible for the post- segregational killing (PSK) of plasmid-free cells, also referred to as a plasmid addiction system. Half-life of over 2 hours. Cell killing by CcdB is accompanied by filamentation, defects in chromosome and plasmid segregation, defects in cell division, formation of anucleate cells, decreased DNA synthesis and plasmid loss. Interferes with the activity of DN
   8839..8998    +  polyA_signal   CaMV poly(A) signal (fragment): cauliflower mosaic virus polyadenylation signal
   9082..9106    +  misc_feature   RB T-DNA repeat: right border repeat from nopaline C58 T-DNA
   9446..9847    +  CDS            Y4CG_SINFN (fragment): Protein inferred from homology: Swiss-Prot protein existence level 3. From Sinorhizobium fredii (strain NBRC 101917 / NGR234).
  10407..11036   +  CDS            pVS1 StaA: stability protein from the Pseudomonas plasmid pVS1 (Heeb et al., 2000)
  11469..12537   +  CDS            pVS1 RepA (fragment): replication protein from the Pseudomonas plasmid pVS1 (Heeb et al., 2000)
  12603..12797   +  rep_origin     pVS1 oriV: origin of replication for the Pseudomonas plasmid pVS1 (Heeb et al., 2000)
  13000..13039   +  CDS            rop (fragment): Rop protein, which maintains plasmids at low copy number; rop
  13141..13281   +  misc_feature   bom: basis of mobility region from pBR322
  13467..14055   -  rep_origin     ori: high-copy-number ColE1/pMB1/pBR322/pUC origin of replication
  14299..15086   -  CDS            SmR (fragment): aminoglycoside adenylyltransferase (Murphy, 1985); aadA; confers resistance to spectinomycin and streptomycin
  15097..15153   -  CDS            GmR (fragment): gentamycin acetyltransferase; aacC1; confers resistance to gentamycin
  15243..28      +  CDS            int (fragment) (across the origin): INT2_ECOLX - Protein inferred from homology: Swiss-Prot protein existence level 3. Putative integrase believed to be involved in the insertion of antibiotic resistance genes into plasmids and transposons. From Escherichia coli.
>Addgene plasmid #79443 | pDGE4 | depositor full sequence | sequence record 148608 | pDGE4 sequence 15352 bps
TTATGTCCACTGGGTTCGTGCCCGAATTGATCACAGGCAGCAACGCTCTGTCATCGTTACAATCAACATG
CTACCCTCCGCGAGATCATCCGTGTTTCAAACCCGGCAGCTTAGTTGCCGTTCTTCCGAATAGCATCGGT
AACATGAGCAAAGTCTGCCGCCTTACAACGGCTCTCCCGCTGACGCCGTCCCGGACTGATGGGCTGCCTG
TATCGAGTGGTGATTTTGTGCCGAGCTGCCGGTCGGGGAGCTGTTGGCTGGCTGGTGGCAGGATATATTG
TGGTGTAAACAAATTGACGCTTAGACAACTTAATAACACATTGCGGAATTCCGATCTAGTAACATAGATG
ACACCGCGCGCGATAATTTATCCTAGTTTGCGCGCTATATTTTGTTTTCTATCGCGTATTAAATGTATAA
TTGCGGGACTCTAATCATAAAAACCCATCTCATAAATAACGTCATGCATTACATGTTAATTATTACATGC
TTAACGTAATTCAACAGAAATTATATGATAATCATCGCAAGACCGGCAACAGGATTCAATCTTAAGAAAC
TTTATTGCCAAATGTTTGAACGATCTGCTTGACTCTAGGGGTCATCAGATTTCGGTGACGGGCAGGACCG
GACGGGGCGGCACCGGCAGGCTGAAGTCCAGCTGCCAGAAACCCACGTCATGCCAGTTCCCGTGCTTGAA
GCCGGCCGCCCGCAGCATGCCGCGGGGGGCATATCCGAGCGCCTCGTGCATGCGCACGCTCGGGTCGTTG
GGCAGCCCGATGACAGCGACCACGCTCTTGAAGCCCTGTGCCTCCAGGGACTTCAGCAGGTGGGTGTAGA
GCGTGGAGCCCAGTCCCGTCCGCTGGTGGCGGGGGGAGACGTACACGGTCGACTCGGCCGTCCAGTCGTA
GGCGTTGCGTGCCTTCCAGGGGCCCGCGTAGGCGATGCCGGCGACCTCGCCGTCCACCTCGGCGACGAGC
CAGGGATAGCGCTCCCGCAGACGGACGAGGTCGTCCGTCCACTCCTGCGGTTCCTGCGGCTCGGTACGGA
AGTTGACCGTGCTTGTCTCGATGTAGTGGTTGACGATGGTGCAGACCGCCGGCATGTCCGCCTCGGTGGC
ACGGCGGATGTCGGCCGGGCGTCGTTCTGGGCTCATGGTAGATCCCCCTCGATCGAGTTGAGAGTGAATA
TGAGACTCTAATTGGATACCGAGGGGAATTTATGGAACGTCAGTGGAGCATTTTTGACAAGAAATATTTG
CTAGCTGATAGTGACCTTAGGCGACTTTTGAACGCGCAATAATGGTTTCTGACGTATGTGCTTAGCTCAT
TAAACTCCAGAAACCCGCGGCTGAGTGGCTCCTTCAACGTTGCGGTTCTGTCAGTTCCAAACGTAAAACG
GCTTGTCCCGCGTCATCGGCGGGGGTCATAACGTGACTCCCTTAATTCTCCGCTCATGATTAGTAGCGGT
CCTGCTGAGCCTCGACATGTTGTCGCAAAATTCGCCCTGGACCCGCCCAACGATTTGTCGTCACTGTCAA
GGTTTGACCTGCACTTCATTTGGGGCCCACATACACCAAAAAAATGCTGCATAATTCTCGGGGCAGCAAG
TCGGTTACCCGGCCGCCGTGCTGGACCGGGTTGAATGGTGCCCGTAACTTTCGGTAGAGCGGACGGCCAA
TACTCAACTTCAAGGAATCTCACCCATGCGCGCCGGCGGGGAACCGGAGTTCCCTTCAGTGAGCGTTATT
AGTTCGCCGCTCGGTGTGTCGTAGATACTAGCCCCTGGGGCACTTTTGAAATTTGAATAAGATTTATGTA
ATCAGTCTTTTAGGTTTGACCGGTTCTGCCGCTTTTTTTAAAATTGGATTTGTAATAATAAAACGCAATT
GTTTGTTATTGTGGCGCTCTATCATAGATGTCGCTATAAACCTATTCAGCACAATATATTGTTTTCATTT
TAATATTGTACATATAAGTAGTAGGGTACAATCAGTAAATTGAACGGAGAATATTATTCATAAAAATACG
ATAGTAACGGGTGATATATTCATTAGAATGAACCGAAACCGGCGGTAAGGATCTGAGCTACACATGCTCA
GGTTTTTTACAACGTGCACAACAGAATTGAAAGCAAATATCATGCGATCATAGGCTTCTCGCATATCTCA
TTAAAGCAGGACAAGCTCACACCTTCCTCTTCTTCTTGGGGTCAGCCCTGCTGTCTCCACCGAGCTGAGA
GAGGTCGATTCTTGTTTCATAGAGCCCCGTAATTGACTGATGAATCAGTGTGGCGTCCAGGACCTCCTTT
GTAGAGGTGTACCGCTTTCTGTCTATGGTGGTGTCGAAGTACTTGAAGGCTGCAGGCGCGCCCAAGTTGG
TCAGAGTAAACAAGTGGATAATGTTTTCTGCCTGCTCCCTGATGGGCTTATCCCTGTGCTTATTGTAAGC
AGAAAGCACCTTATCGAGGTTAGCGTCGGCGAGGATCACTCTTTTGGAGAATTCGCTTATTTGCTCGATG
ATCTCATCAAGGTAGTGTTTGTGTTGTTCCACGAACAGCTGCTTCTGCTCATTATCTTCGGGAGATCCTT
TGAGCTTTTCATAGTGGCTGGCCAGATACAAGAAATTAACGTATTTAGAGGGCAGTGCCAGCTCGTTACC
TTTCTGCAGCTCGCCCGCACTAGCGAGCATTCGTTTCCGGCCGTTTTCAAGCTCAAAGAGAGAGTACTTG
GGAAGCTTAATGATGAGGTCTTTTTTGACCTCTTTATATCCTTTCGCCTCGAGAAAGTCGATGGGGTTTT
TTTCGAAGCTTGATCGCTCCATGATTGTGATGCCCAGCAGTTCCTTGACGCTTTTGAGTTTTTTAGACTT
CCCTTTCTCCACTTTGGCCACAACCAGTACACTGTAAGCGACTGTAGGAGAATCGAATCCGCCGTATTTC
TTGGGGTCCCAATCTTTTTTGCGTGCGATCAGCTTGTCGCTGTTCCTTTTCGGGAGGATACTTTCCTTGG
AGAAGCCTCCGGTCTGTACTTCGGTCTTTTTAACGATGTTCACCTGCGGCATGGACAGGACCTTCCGGAC
TGTCGCGAAATCCCTACCCTTGTCCCACACGATTTCTCCTGTTTCTCCGTTTGTTTCGATAAGTGGTCGC
TTCCGAATCTCTCCATTGGCCAGTGTAATCTCGGTCTTGAAAAAATTCATAATATTGCTGTAAAAGAAGT
ACTTAGCGGTGGCCTTGCCTATTTCCTGCTCAGACTTTGCGATCATTTTCCTAACATCGTACACTTTATA
GTCTCCGTAAACAAATTCAGATTCAAGCTTGGGATATTTTTTGATAAGTGCAGTGCCTACCACTGCATTC
AGGTAGGCATCATGCGCATGGTGGTAATTGTTGATCTCTCTCACCTTATAAAACTGAAAGTCCTTTCTGA
AATCTGAAACCAGCTTAGACTTCAGAGTAATAACTTTCACCTCTCGAATCAGTTTGTCATTTTCATCGTA
CTTGGTGTTCATGCGTGAATCGAGAATTTGGGCCACGTGCTTGGTGATCTGGCGTGTCTCAACAAGCTGC
CTTTTGATGAAGCCGGCTTTATCCAACTCAGACAGGCCACCTCGTTCAGCCTTAGTCAGATTATCGAACT
TCCGTTGTGTGATCAGTTTGGCGTTCAGCAGCTGCCGCCAATAATTTTTCATTTTCTTGACAACTTCTTC
TGAGGGGACGTTATCACTCTTCCCTCTATTTTTATCGGATCTTGTCAACACTTTATTATCAATAGAATCA
TCTTTGAGAAAAGACTGGGGCACGATATGATCCACGTCGTAGTCGGAGAGCCGATTGATGTCCAGTTCCT
GATCCACGTACATGTCCCTGCCGTTCTGCAGGTAGTACAGGTAGAGCTTCTCATTCTGAAGCTGGGTGTT
TTCAACTGGGTGTTCCTTAAGGATTTGGGACCCCAGTTCTTTTATACCCTCTTCAATCCTCTTCATCCTT
TCCCTACTGTTCTTCTGTCCCTTCTGGGTAGTTTGGTTCTCTCGGGCCATCTCGATAACGATATTCTCGG
GCTTATGCCTTCCCATTACTTTGACGAGTTCATCCACGACCTTAACGGTCTGCAGTATTCCCTTTTTGAT
AGCTGGGCTACCTGCAAGATTAGCGATGTGCTCGTGGAGACTGTCCCCCTGGCCAGAAACTTGTGCTTTC
TGGATGTCCTCCTTAAAGGTGAGAGAGTCATCATGGATCAACTGCATGAAGTTCCGGTTGGCAAATCCAT
CGGACTTAAGAAAATCCAGGATTGTCTTTCCACTCTGCTTGTCTCGGATCCCATTGATCAGTTTTCTTGA
CAGCCGCCCCCATCCTGTATATCGGCGCCTCTTGAGCTGTTTCATGACTTTGTCGTCGAAGAGATGAGCG
TAAGTTTTCAAGCGTTCTTCAATCATCTCCCTATCTTCAAACAACGTAAGGGTGAGGACAATGTCCTCAA
GAATGTCCTCGTTCTCCTCATTGTCCAGGAAGTCCTTGTCTTTAATGATTTTCAGGAGATCGTGATACGT
TCCCAGGGATGCGTTGAAGCGATCCTCCACTCCGCTGATTTCAACAGAGTCGAAACATTCAATCTTTTTG
AAATAATCTTCTTTGAGCTGTTTCACGGTAACTTTCCGGTTCGTCTTGAAGAGGAGGTCCACGATAGCTT
TCTTCTGCTCTCCAGACAGGAATGCTGGCTTTCTCATCCCTTCTGTGACGTATTTGACCTTGGTGAGCTC
GTTATAAACTGTGAAGTACTCGTACAGCAGAGAGTGTTTAGGAAGCACCTTTTCGTTAGGCAGATTTTTA
TCAAAGTTAGTCATCCTTTCGATGAAGGACTGGGCAGAGGCCCCCTTATCCACGACTTCCTCGAAGTTCC
AGGGAGTGATAGTCTCTTCTGATTTGCGAGTCATCCACGCGAATCTGGAATTTCCCCGGGCGAGGGGGCC
TACATAGTAGGGTATCCGAAATGTGAGGATTTTCTCAATCTTTTCCCTGTTATCTTTCAAAAAGGGGTAG
AAATCCTCTTGCCGCCTGAGGATAGCGTGCAGTTCGCCCAGGTGAATCTGGTGGGGGATGCTTCCATTGT
CGAAAGTGCGCTGTTTGCGCAACAGATCTTCTCTGTTAAGCTTTACCAGCAGCTCCTCGGTGCCGTCCAT
TTTTTCCAAGATGGGCTTAATAAATTTGTAAAATTCCTCCTGGCTTGCTCCGCCGTCAATGTATCCGGCG
TAGCCATTTTTAGACTGATCGAAGAAAATTTCCTTGTACTTCTCAGGCAGTTGCTGTCTGACAAGGGCCT
TCAGCAAAGTCAAGTCTTGGTGGTGCTCATCATAGCGCTTGATCATACTAGCGCTCAGCGGAGCTTTGGT
GATCTCCGTGTTCACTCGCAGAATATCACTCAGCAGAATGGCGTCTGACAGGTTCTTTGCCGCCAAAAAA
AGGTCTGCGTACTGGTCGCCGATCTGGGCCAGCAGATTGTCGAGATCATCATCGTAGGTGTCTTTGCTCA
GTTGAAGCTTGGCATCTTCGGCCAGGTCGAAGTTAGATTTAAAGTTGGGGGTCAGCCCGAGTGACAGGGC
GATAAGATTACCAAACAGGCCGTTCTTCTTCTCCCCAGGGAGCTGTGCGATGAGGTTTTCGAGCCGCCGG
GATTTGGACAGCCTAGCGCTCAGGATTGCTTTGGCGTCAACTCCGGATGCGTTGATCGGGTTCTCTTCGA
AAAGCTGATTGTAAGTCTGAACCAGTTGGATAAAGAGTTTGTCGACATCGCTGTTGTCTGGGTTCAGGTC
CCCCTCGATGAGGAAGTGTCCCCGAAATTTGATCATATGCGCCAGCGCGAGATAGATCAACCGCAAGTCA
GCCTTATCAGTACTGTCTACAAGCTTCTTCCTCAGATGATATATGGTTGGGTACTTTTCATGGTACGCCA
CCTCGTCCACGATATTGCCAAAGATTGGGTGGCGCTCGTGCTTTTTATCCTCCTCCACCAAAAAGGACTC
CTCCAGCCTATGGAAGAAAGAGTCATCCACCTTAGCCATCTCATTACTAAAGATCTCCTGCAGGTAGCAG
ATCCGATTCTTTCTGCGGGTATATCTGCGCCGTGCTGTTCTTTTGAGCCGCGTGGCTTCGGCCGTCTCCC
CGGAGTCGAACAGGAGGGCGCCAATGAGGTTCTTCTTTATGCTGTGGCGATCGGTATTGCCCAGAACTTT
GAATTTTTTGCTCGGCACCTTGTACTCGTCCGTAATGACGGCCCAGCCGACGCTGTTTGTGCCGATATCG
AGCCCAATGGAGTACTTCTTGTCCATTGCTGCACATACATAACATATCAAGATCAGAACACACATATACA
CACACAAATACAATCAAGTCAACAACTCCAAAAAGTCCAGATCTACATATATACATACGTAAATAACAAA
ATCATGTAAATAATCACAATCATGTAATCCAGATCTATGCACATATATATATACACAATTAATAAAAAAA
ATGATATAACAGATCTATATCTATGTATGTAACAACACAATCAGATGAGAGAAGTGATGTTTTCAGATCT
GTATACATACAAACACAAACAGATGAACAATTGATACGTAGATCCATATGTATACGTACAATTAGCTACA
CGATTAAATGAAAAAAATCAACGATTTCGGATTGGTACACACAAACGCAACAATATGAAGAAATTCATAT
CTGATTAGATATAAACATAACCACGTGTAGATACACAGTCAAATCAACAAATTTATAGCTTCTAAACGGA
TGAGATGAACAAGATAAAGATATTCACATAAGGCATACATAAGATAAGCAGATTAACAAACTAGCAATAA
TACATACCTAATTAAAACAAGGAATAACAGAGAGAGAGAGAGAGAGAGAGATTTACCTTGAAAATGAAGA
GGAGAAGAGAGGATTTCTTAAAATTGGGGGTAGAGAAAGAAAGATGATGAATTGTGAGAAAGGAGAGATA
GAAGGGGGGGTTGTATATATAGGCTGTAGAAGATTATTTTTGTGTTTGAGGCGGTGAAGGAAGAGGGGAT
CTGACTATGACACGTTTGCGGTTACGTATTTCGATAGGAGTCTTTCAACGCTTAACGCCGTTACTCTATA
TGACCGTTTGGGCCGTAACGGGGCCGTTTGTTAACGCTGATGTTGATTCTTTTCTTTCTTTCTTTCTTCC
TTTTTTAAAGAAGCAATTGTACAATCGTTGCTAGCTGTCAAACGGATAATTCGGATACGGATATGCCTAT
ATTCATATCCGTAATCTCCAAGCTTGAATTCTTGCAGAGACCTGAGACGTTGATCGGCACGTAAGAGGTT
CCAACTTTCACCATAATGAAATAAGATCACTACCGGGCGTATTTTTTGAGTTATCGAGATTTTCAGGAGC
TAAGGAAGCTAAAATGGAGAAAAAAATCACTGGATATACCACCGTTGATATATCCCAATGGCATCGTAAA
GAACATTTTGAGGCATTTCAGTCAGTTGCTCAATGTACCTATAACCAGACCGTTCAGCTGGATATTACGG
CCTTTTTAAAGACCGTAAAGAAAAATAAGCACAAGTTTTATCCGGCCTTTATTCACATTCTTGCCCGCCT
GATGAATGCTCATCCGGAATTCCGTATGGCAATGAAAGACGGTGAGCTGGTGATATGGGATAGTGTTCAC
CCTTGTTACACCGTTTTCCATGAGCAAACTGAAACGTTTTCATCGCTCTGGAGTGAATACCACGACGATT
TCCGGCAGTTTCTACACATATATTCGCAAGATGTGGCGTGTTACGGTGAAAACCTGGCCTATTTCCCTAA
AGGGTTTATTGAGAATATGTTTTTCGTCTCAGCCAATCCCTGGGTGAGTTTCACCAGTTTTGATTTAAAC
GTGGCCAATATGGACAACTTCTTCGCCCCCGTTTTCACCATGGGCAAATATTATACGCAAGGCGACAAGG
TGCTGATGCCGCTGGCGATTCAGGTTCATCATGCCGTCTGTGATGGCTTCCATGTCGGCAGAATGCTTAA
TGAATTACAACAGTACTGCGATGAGTGGCAGGGCGGGGCGTAATCGCGTGGATCCGGCTTACTAAAAGCC
AGATAACAGTATGCGTATTTGCGCGCTGATTTTTGCGGTATAAGAATATATACTGATATGTATACCCGAA
GTATGTCAAAAAGAGGTATGCTATGAAGCAGCGTATTACAGTGACAGTTGACAGCGACAGCTATCAGTTG
CTCAAGGCATATATGATGTCAATATCTCCGGTCTGGTAAGCACAACCATGCAGAATGAAGCCCGTCGTCT
GCGTGCCGAACGCTGGAAAGCGGAAAATCAGGAAGGGATGGCTGAGGTCGCCCGGTTTATTGAAATGAAC
GGCTCTTTTGCTGACGAGAACAGGGGCTGGTGAAATGCAGTTTAAGGTTTACACCTATAAAAGAGAGAGC
CGTTATCGTCTGTTTGTGGATGTACAGAGTGATATTATTGACACGCCCGGGCGACGGATGGTGATCCCCC
TGGCCAGTGCACGTCTGCTGTCAGATAAAGTCTCCCGTGAACTTTACCCGGTGGTGCATATCGGGGATGA
AAGCTGGCGCATGATGACCACCGATATGGCCAGTGTGCCGGTTTCCGTTATCGGGGAAGAAGTGGCTGAT
CTCAGCCACCGCGAAAATGACATCAAAAACGCCATTAACCTGATGTTCTGGGGAATATAAATGTCAGGCT
CCCTTATACACAGCCAGTCGGTCTCAGCTTCCATGCTAGAGTCCGCAAAAATCACCAGTCTCTCTCTACA
AATCTATCTCTCTCTATTTTTCTCCAGAATAATGTGTGAGTAGTTCCCAGATAAGGGAATTAGGGTTCTT
ATAGGGTTTCGCTCATGTGTTGAGCATATAAGAAACCCTTAGTATGTATTTGTATTTGTAAAATACTTCT
ATCAATAAAATTTCTAATTCCTAAAACCAAAATCCAGTGACCTGCAGGCATGCGACGTCGAGCTTAGCTT
GAGCTTGGATCAGATTGTCGTTTCCCGCCTTCAGTTTAAACTATCAGTGTTTGACAGGATATATTGGCGG
GTAAACCTAAGAGAAAAGAGCGTTTATTAGAATAATCGGATATTTAAAAGGGCGTGAAAAGGTTTATCCG
TTCGTCCATTTGTATGTGCATGCCAACCACAGGGTTCCCCTCGGGATCAAAGTACTTTGATCCAACCCCT
CCGCTGCTATAGTGCAGTCGGCTTCTGACGTTCAGTGCAGCCGTGTTCTGAAAACGACATGTCGCACAAG
TCCTAAGTTACGCGACAGGCTGCCGCCCTGCCCTTTTCCTGGCGTTTTCTTGTCGCGTGTTTTAGTCGCA
TAAAGTAGAATACTTGCGACTAGAACCGGAGACATTACGCCATGAACAAGAGCGCCGCCGCTGGCCTGCT
GGGCTATGCCCGCGTCAGCACCGACGACCAGGACTTGACCAACCAACGGGCCGAACTGCACGCGGCCGGC
TGCACCAAGCTGTTTTCCGAGAAGATCACCGGCACCAGGCGCGACCGCCCGGAGCTGGCCAGGATGCTTG
ACCACCTACGCCCTGGCGACGTTGTGACAGTGACCAGGCTAGACCGCCTGGCCCGCAGCACCCGCGACCT
ACTGGACATTGCCGAGCGCATCCAGGAGGCCGGCGCGGGCCTGCGTAGCCTGGCAGAGCCGTGGGCCGAC
ACCACCACGCCGGCCGGCCGCATGGTGTTGACCGTGTTCGCCGGCATTGCCGAGTTCGAGCGTTCCCTAA
TCATCGACCGCACCCGGAGCGGGCGCGAGGCCGCCAAGGCCCGAGGCGTGAAGTTTGGCCCCCGCCCTAC
CCTCACCCCGGCACAGATCGCGCACGCCCGCGAGCTGATCGACCAGGAAGGCCGCACCGTGAAAGAGGCG
GCTGCACTGCTTGGCGTGCATCGCTCGACCCTGTACCGCGCACTTGAGCGCAGCGAGGAAGTGACGCCCA
CCGAGGCCAGGCGGCGCGGTGCCTTCCGTGAGGACGCATTGACCGAGGCCGACGCCCTGGCGGCCGCCGA
GAATGAACGCCAAGAGGAACAAGCATGAAACCGCACCAGGACGGCCAGGACGAACCGTTTTTCATTACCG
AAGAGATCGAGGCGGAGATGATCGCGGCCGGGTACGTGTTCGAGCCGCCCGCGCACGTCTCAACCGTGCG
GCTGCATGAAATCCTGGCCGGTTTGTCTGATGCCAAGCTGGCGGCCTGGCCGGCCAGCTTGGCCGCTGAA
GAAACCGAGCGCCGCCGTCTAAAAAGGTGATGTGTATTTGAGTAAAACAGCTTGCGTCATGCGGTCGCTG
CGTATATGATGCGATGAGTAAATAAACAAATACGCAAGGGGAACGCATGAAGGTTATCGCTGTACTTAAC
CAGAAAGGCGGGTCAGGCAAGACGACCATCGCAACCCATCTAGCCCGCGCCCTGCAACTCGCCGGGGCCG
ATGTTCTGTTAGTCGATTCCGATCCCCAGGGCAGTGCCCGCGATTGGGCGGCCGTGCGGGAAGATCAACC
GCTAACCGTTGTCGGCATCGACCGCCCGACGATTGACCGCGACGTGAAGGCCATCGGCCGGCGCGACTTC
GTAGTGATCGACGGAGCGCCCCAGGCGGCGGACTTGGCTGTGTCCGCGATCAAGGCAGCCGACTTCGTGC
TGATTCCGGTGCAGCCAAGCCCTTACGACATATGGGCCACCGCCGACCTGGTGGAGCTGGTTAAGCAGCG
CATTGAGGTCACGGATGGAAGGCTACAAGCGGCCTTTGTCGTGTCGCGGGCGATCAAAGGCACGCGCATC
GGCGGTGAGGTTGCCGAGGCGCTGGCCGGGTACGAGCTGCCCATTCTTGAGTCCCGTATCACGCAGCGCG
TGAGCTACCCAGGCACTGCCGCCGCCGGCACAACCGTTCTTGAATCAGAACCCGAGGGCGACGCTGCCCG
CGAGGTCCAGGCGCTGGCCGCTGAAATTAAATCAAAACTCATTTGAGTTAATGAGGTAAAGAGAAAATGA
GCAAAAGCACAAACACGCTAAGTGCCGGCCGTCCGAGCGCACGCAGCAGCAAGGCTGCAACGTTGGCCAG
CCTGGCAGACACGCCAGCCATGAAGCGGGTCAACTTTCAGTTGCCGGCGGAGGATCACACCAAGCTGAAG
ATGTACGCGGTACGCCAAGGCAAGACCATTACCGAGCTGCTATCTGAATACATCGCGCAGCTACCAGAGT
AAATGAGCAAATGAATAAATGAGTAGATGAATTTTAGCGGCTAAAGGAGGCGGCATGGAAAATCAAGAAC
AACCAGGCACCGACGCCGTGGAATGCCCCATGTGTGGAGGAACGGGCGGTTGGCCAGGCGTAAGCGGCTG
GGTTGTCTGCCGGCCCTGCAATGGCACTGGAACCCCCAAGCCCGAGGAATCGGCGTGACGGTCGCAAACC
ATCCGGCCCGGTACAAATCGGCGCGGCGCTGGGTGATGACCTGGTGGAGAAGTTGAAGGCCGCGCAGGCC
GCCCAGCGGCAACGCATCGAGGCAGAAGCACGCCCCGGTGAATCGTGGCAAGCGGCCGCTGATCGAATCC
GCAAAGAATCCCGGCAACCGCCGGCAGCCGGTGCGCCGTCGATTAGGAAGCCGCCCAAGGGCGACGAGCA
ACCAGATTTTTTCGTTCCGATGCTCTATGACGTGGGCACCCGCGATAGTCGCAGCATCATGGACGTGGCC
GTTTTCCGTCTGTCGAAGCGTGACCGACGAGCTGGCGAGGTGATCCGCTACGAGCTTCCAGACGGGCACG
TAGAGGTTTCCGCAGGGCCGGCCGGCATGGCCAGTGTGTGGGATTACGACCTGGTACTGATGGCGGTTTC
CCATCTAACCGAATCCATGAACCGATACCGGGAAGGGAAGGGAGACAAGCCCGGCCGCGTGTTCCGTCCA
CACGTTGCGGACGTACTCAAGTTCTGCCGGCGAGCCGATGGCGGAAAGCAGAAAGACGACCTGGTAGAAA
CCTGCATTCGGTTAAACACCACGCACGTTGCCATGCAGCGTACGAAGAAGGCCAAGAACGGCCGCCTGGT
GACGGTATCCGAGGGTGAAGCCTTGATTAGCCGCTACAAGATCGTAAAGAGCGAAACCGGGCGGCCGGAG
TACATCGAGATCGAGCTAGCTGATTGGATGTACCGCGAGATCACAGAAGGCAAGAACCCGGACGTGCTGA
CGGTTCACCCCGATTACTTTTTGATCGATCCCGGCATCGGCCGTTTTCTCTACCGCCTGGCACGCCGCGC
CGCAGGCAAGGCAGAAGCCAGATGGTTGTTCAAGACGATCTACGAACGCAGTGGCAGCGCCGGAGAGTTC
AAGAAGTTCTGTTTCACCGTGCGCAAGCTGATCGGGTCAAATGACCTGCCGGAGTACGATTTGAAGGAGG
AGGCGGGGCAGGCTGGCCCGATCCTAGTCATGCGCTACCGCAACCTGATCGAGGGCGAAGCATCCGCCGG
TTCCTAATGTACGGAGCAGATGCTAGGGCAAATTGCCCTAGCAGGGGAAAAAGGTCGAAAAGGTGTCTTT
CCTGTGGATAGCACGTACATTGGGAACCCAAAGCCGTACATTGGGAACCGGAACCCGTACATTGGGAACC
CAAAGCCGTACATTGGGAACCGGTCACACATGTAAGTGACTGATATAAAAGAGAAAAAAGGCGATTTTTC
CGCCTAAAACTCTTTAAAACTTATTAAAACTCTTAAAACCCGCCTGGCCTGTGCATAACTGTCTGGCCAG
CGCACAGCCGAAGAGCTGCAAAAAGCGCCTACCCTTCGGTCGCTGCGCTCCCTACGCCCCGCCGCTTCGC
GTCGGCCTATCGCGGCCGCTGGCCGCTCAAAAATGGCTGGCCTACGGCCAGGCAATCTACCAGGGCGCGG
ACAAGCCGCGCCGTCGCCACTCGACCGCCGGCGCCCACATCAAGGCACCCTGCCTCGCGCGTTTCGGTGA
TGACGGTGAAAACCTCTGACACATGCAGCTCCCGGAGACGGTCACAGCTTGTCTGTAAGCGGATGCCGGG
AGCAGACAAGCCCGTCAGGGCGCGTCAGCGGGTGTTGGCGGGTGTCGGGGCGCAGCCATGACCCAGTCAC
GTAGCGATAGCGGAGTGTATACTGGCTTAACTATGCGGCATCAGAGCAGATTGTACTGAGAGTGCACCAT
ATGCGGTGTGAAATACCGCACAGATGCGTAAGGAGAAAATACCGCATCAGGCGCTCTTCCGCTTCCTCGC
TCACTGACTCGCTGCGCTCGGTCGTTCGGCTGCGGCGAGCGGTATCAGCTCACTCAAAGGCGGTAATACG
GTTATCCACAGAATCAGGGGATAACGCAGGAAAGAACATGTGAGCAAAAGGCCAGCAAAAGGCCAGGAAC
CGTAAAAAGGCCGCGTTGCTGGCGTTTTTCCATAGGCTCCGCCCCCCTGACGAGCATCACAAAAATCGAC
GCTCAAGTCAGAGGTGGCGAAACCCGACAGGACTATAAAGATACCAGGCGTTTCCCCCTGGAAGCTCCCT
CGTGCGCTCTCCTGTTCCGACCCTGCCGCTTACCGGATACCTGTCCGCCTTTCTCCCTTCGGGAAGCGTG
GCGCTTTCTCATAGCTCACGCTGTAGGTATCTCAGTTCGGTGTAGGTCGTTCGCTCCAAGCTGGGCTGTG
TGCACGAACCCCCCGTTCAGCCCGACCGCTGCGCCTTATCCGGTAACTATCGTCTTGAGTCCAACCCGGT
AAGACACGACTTATCGCCACTGGCAGCAGCCACTGGTAACAGGATTAGCAGAGCGAGGTATGTAGGCGGT
GCTACAGAGTTCTTGAAGTGGTGGCCTAACTACGGCTACACTAGAAGGACAGTATTTGGTATCTGCGCTC
TGCTGAAGCCAGTTACCTTCGGAAAAAGAGTTGGTAGCTCTTGATCCGGCAAACAAACCACCGCTGGTAG
CGGTGGTTTTTTTGTTTGCAAGCAGCAGATTACGCGCAGAAAAAAAGGATCTCAAGAAGATCCTTTGATC
TTTTCTACGGGGTCTGACGCTCAGTGGAACGAAAACTCACGTTAAGGGATTTTGGTCATGCATGATATAT
CTCCCAATTTGTGTAGGGCTTATTATGCACGCTTAAAAATAATAAAAGCAGACTTGACCTGATAGTTTGG
CTGTGAGCAATTATGTGCTTAGTGCATCTAATCGCTTGAGTTAACGCCGGCGAAGCGGCGTCGGCTTGAA
CGAATTTCTAGCTAGACATTATTTGCCGACTACCTTGGTGATCTCGCCTTTCACGTAGTGGACAAATTCT
TCCAACTGATCTGCGCGCGAGGCCAAGCGATCTTCTTCTTGTCCAAGATAAGCCTGTCTAGCTTCAAGTA
TGACGGGCTGATACTGGGCCGGCAGGCGCTCCATTGCCCAGTCGGCAGCGACATCCTTCGGCGCGATTTT
GCCGGTTACTGCGCTGTACCAAATGCGGGACAACGTAAGCACTACATTTCGCTCATCGCCAGCCCAGTCG
GGCGGCGAGTTCCATAGCGTTAAGGTTTCATTTAGCGCCTCAAATAGATCCTGTTCAGGAACCGGATCAA
AGAGTTCCTCCGCCGCTGGACCTACCAAGGCAACGCTATGTTCTCTTGCTTTTGTCAGCAAGATAGCCAG
ATCAATGTCGATCGTGGCTGGCTCGAAGATACCTGCAAGAATGTCATTGCGCTGCCATTCTCCAAATTGC
AGTTCGCGCTTAGCTGGATAACGCCACGGAATGATGTCGTCGTGCACAACAATGGTGACTTCTACAGCGC
GGAGAATCTCGCTCTCTCCAGGGGAAGCCGAAGTTTCCAAAAGGTCGTTGATCAAAGCTCGCCGCGTTGT
TTCATCAAGCCTTACGGTCACCGTAACCAGCAAATCAATATCACTGTGTGGCTTCAGGCCGCCATCCACT
GCGGAGCCGTACAAATGTACGGCCAGCAACGTCGGTTCGAGATGGCGCTCGATGACGCCAACTACCTCTG
ATAGTTGAGTCGATACTTCGGCGATCACCGCTTCCCCCATGATGTTTAACTTTGTTTTAGGGCGACTGCC
CTGCTGCGTAACATCGTTGCTGCTCCATAACATCAAACATCGACCCACGGCGTAACGCGCTTGCTGCTTG
GATGCCCGAGGCATAGACTGTACCCCAAAAAAACATGTCATAACAAGAAGCCATGAAAACCGCCACTGCG
CCGTTACCACCGCTGCGTTCGGTCAAGGTTCTGGACCAGTTGCGTGACGGCAGTTACGCTACTTGCATTA
CAGCTTACGAACCGAACGAGGC
