>Addgene plasmid #79443 | pDGE4 | addgene partial sequence | sequence record 154382 | NOS-F 5'-GCGTTCAAAAGTCGCCTAAG-3'
GCAAATATTTCTTGTCAAAAATGCTCCACTGACGTTCCATAAATTCCCCTCGGTATCCAATTAGAGTCTC
ATATTCACTCTCAACTCGATCGAGGGGATCTACCATGAGCCCAGAACGACGCCCGGCCGACATCCGCCGT
GCCACCGAGGCGGACATGCCGGCGGTCTGCACCATCGTCAACCACTACATCGAGACAAGCACGGTCAACT
TCCGTACCGAGCCGCAGGAACCGCAGGAGTGGACGGACGACCTCGTCCGTCTGCGGGAGCGCTATCCCTG
GCTCGTCGCCGAGGTGGACGGCGAGGTCGCCGGCATCGCCTACGCGGGTCCCTGGAAGGCACGCAACGCC
TACGACTGGACGGCCGAGTCGACCGTGTACGTCTCCCCCCGCCACCAGCGGACGGGACTGGGCTCCACGC
TCTACACCCACCTGCTGAAGTCCCTGGAGGCACAGGGCTTCAAGAGCGTGGTCGCTGTCATCGGGCTGCC
CAACGACCCGAGCGTGCGCATGCACGAGGCGCTCGGATATGCCCCCCGCGGCATGCTGCGGGCGGCCGGC
TTCAAGCACGGGAACTGGCATGACGTGGGTTTCTGGCAGCTGGACTTCAGCCTGCCGGTGCCGCCCCGTC
CGGTCCTGCCCGTCACCGAAATCTGATGACCCCTAGAGTCAAGCAGATCGTTCAAACATTTGGCAATAAA
GTTTCTTAAGATTGAATCCTGTTGCCGGTCTTGCGATGATTATCATATAATTTCTGTTGAATTACGTTAA
GCATGTAATAATTAACATGTAATGCATGACGTTATTTATGAGATGGGTTTTTATGATTAGAGTCCCGCAA
TTATACATTTAATACGCGATAGAAAACAAAATATAGCGCGCAAACTAGGATAAATTATCGCGCGCGGTGT
CATCTATGTTACTAGATCGGAATTCCGCAATGTGTTATTAAGTTGTCTAAGCGTCAATTTGTTTACACCA
CAATA
