>Addgene plasmid #79443 | pDGE4 | addgene partial sequence | sequence record 154387 | CAT-R 5'-GCAACTGACTGAAATGCCTC-3'
GCCATTGGGATATATCAACGGTGGTATATCCAGTGATTTTTTTCTCCATTTTAGCTTCCTTAGCTCCTGA
AAATCTCGATAACTCAAAAAATACGCCCGGTAGTGATCTTATTTCATTATGGTGAAAGTTGGAACCTCTT
ACGTGCCGATCAACGTCTCAGGTCTCTGCAAGAATTCAAGCTTGGAGATTACGGATATGAATATAGGCAT
ATCCGTATCCGAATTATCCGTTTGACAGCTAGCAACGATTGTACAATTGCTTCTTTAAAAAAGGAAGAAA
GAAAGAAAGAAAAGAATCAACATCAGCGTTAACAAACGGCCCCGTTACGGCCCAAACGGTCATATAGAGT
AACGGCGTTAAGCGTTGAAAGACTCCTATCGAAATACGTAACCGCAAACGTGTCATAGTCAGATCCCCTC
TTCCTTCACCGCCTCAAACACAAAAATAATCTTCTACAGCCTATATATACAACCCCCCCTTCTATCTCTC
CTTTCTCACAATTCATCATCTTTCTTTCTCTACCCCCAATTTTAAGAAATCCTCTCTTCTCCTCTTCATT
TTCAAGGTAAATCTCTCTCTCTCTCTCTCTCTCTGTTATTCCTTGTTTTAATTAGGTATGTATTATTGCT
AGTTTGTTAATCTGCTTATCTTATGTATGCCTTATGTGAATATCTTTATCTTGTTCATCTCATCCGTTTA
GAAGCTATAAATTTGTTGATTTGACTGTGTATCTACACGTGGTTATGTTTATATCTAATCAGATATGAAT
TTCTTCATATTGTTGCGTTTGTGTGTACCAATCCGAAATCGTTGATTTTTTTCATTTAATCGTGTAGCTA
ATTGTACGTATACATATGGATCTACGTATCAATTGTTCATCTGTTTGTGTTTGTATGTATACAGATCTGA
AAACATCACTTCTCTCATCTGATTGTGTTGTTACATACATAGATATAGATCTGTTATATCATTTTT
